>Addgene plasmid #14254 | pAG303GPD-ccdB-TAP | depositor full sequence | sequence record 7917 | Author sequence
TCGCGCGTTTCGGTGATGACGGTGAAAACCTCTGACACATGCAGCTCCCGGAGACGGTCACAGCTTGTCT
GTAAGCGGATGCCGGGAGCAGACAAGCCCGTCAGGGCGCGTCAGCGGGTGTTGGCGGGTGTCGGGGCTGG
CTTAACTATGCGGCATCAGAGCAGATTGTACTGAGAGTGCACCATAATTCCGTTTTAAGAGCTTGGTGAG
CGCTAGGAGTCACTGCCAGGTATCGTTTGAACACGGCATTAGTCAGGGAAGTCATAACACAGTCCTTTCC
CGCAATTTTCTTTTTCTATTACTCTTGGCCTCCTCTAGTACACTCTATATTTTTTTATGCCTCGGTAATG
ATTTTCATTTTTTTTTTTCCACCTAGCGGATGACTCTTTTTTTTTCTTAGCGATTGGCATTATCACATAA
TGAATTATACATTATATAAAGTAATGTGATTTCTTCGAAGAATATACTAAAAAATGAGCAGGCAAGATAA
ACGAAGGCAAAGATGACAGAGCAGAAAGCCCTAGTAAAGCGTATTACAAATGAAACCAAGATTCAGATTG
CGATCTCTTTAAAGGGTGGTCCCCTAGCGATAGAGCACTCGATCTTCCCAGAAAAAGAGGCAGAAGCAGT
AGCAGAACAGGCCACACAATCGCAAGTGATTAACGTCCACACAGGTATAGGGTTTCTGGACCATATGATA
CATGCTCTGGCCAAGCATTCCGGCTGGTCGCTAATCGTTGAGTGCATTGGTGACTTACACATAGACGACC
ATCACACCACTGAAGACTGCGGGATTGCTCTCGGTCAAGCTTTTAAAGAGGCCCTACTGGCGCGTGGAGT
AAAAAGGTTTGGATCAGGATTTGCGCCTTTGGATGAGGCACTTTCCAGAGCGGTGGTAGATCTTTCGAAC
AGGCCGTACGCAGTTGTCGAACTTGGTTTGCAAAGGGAGAAAGTAGGAGATCTCTCTTGCGAGATGATCC
CGCATTTTCTTGAAAGCTTTGCAGAGGCTAGCAGAATTACCCTCCACGTTGATTGTCTGCGAGGCAAGAA
TGATCATCACCGTAGTGAGAGTGCGTTCAAGGCTCTTGCGGTTGCCATAAGAGAAGCCACCTCGCCCAAT
GGTACCAACGATGTTCCCTCCACCAAAGGTGTTCTTATGTAGTGACACCGATTATTTAAAGCTGCAGCAT
ACGATATATATACATGTGTATATATGTATACCTATGAATGTCAGTAAGTATGTATACGAACAGTATGATA
CTGAAGATGACAAGGTAATGCATCATTCTATACGTGTCATTCTGAACGAGGCGCGCTTTCCTTTTTTCTT
TTTGCTTTTTCTTTTTTTTTCTCTTGAACTCGACGGATCATATGCGGTGTGAAATACCGCACAGATGCGT
AAGGAGAAAATACCGCATCAGGAAATTGTAAACGTTAATATTTTGTTAAAATTCGCGTTAAATTTTTGTT
AAATCAGCTCATTTTTTAACCAATAGGCCGAAATCGGCAAAATCCCTTATAAATCAAAAGAATAGACCGA
GATAGGGT
[37 nt withheld, positions 1549-1585]
AAAGAACGTGGACTCCAACGTCAAAGG
[49 nt withheld, positions 1613-1661]
T
[91 nt withheld, positions 1663-1753]
G
[124 nt withheld, positions 1755-1878]
CGCGCCATTCGCCATTCAGGCTGCGCAACTGTTGGGAAGGGCGATCGGTGCGGGCCTCTTCGCTATTACG
CCAGCTGGCGAAGGGGGGATGTGCTGCAAGGCGATTAAGTTGGGTAACGCCAGGGTTTTCCCAGTCACGA
CGTTGTAAAACGACGGCCAGTGAATTGTAATACGACTCACTATAGGGCGAATTGGAGCTCTTCGAGTTTA
TCATTATCAATACTCGCCATTTCAAAGAATACGTAAATAATTAATAGTAGTGATTTTCCTAACTTTATTT
AGTCAAAAAATTAGCCTTTTAATTCTGCTGTAACCCGTACATGCCCAAAATAGGGGGCGGGTTACACAGA
ATATATAACACCGAAGGTGCCTGGGTGAACAGGTTTATTCCTGGCATCCACTAAATATAATGGAGCCCGC
TTTTTAAGCTGGCATCCAGAAAAAAAAAGAATCCCAGCACCAAAATATTGTTTTCTTCACCAACCATCAG
TTCATAGGTCCATTCTCTTAGCGCAACTACAGAGAACAGGGGCACAAACAGGCAAAAAACGGGCACAACC
TCAATGGAGTGATGCAACCTGCCTGGAGTAAATGATGACACAAGGCAATTGACCCACGCATGTATCTATC
TCATTTTCTTACACCTTCTATTACCTTCTGCTCTCTCTGATTTGGAAAAAGCTGAAAAAAAAGGTTGAAA
CCAGTTCCCTGAAATTATTCCCCTACTTGACTAATAAGTATATAAAGACGGTAGGTATTGATTGTAATTC
TGTAAATCTATTTCTTAAACTTCTTAAATTCTACTTTTATAGTTAGTCTTTTTTTTAGTTTTAAAACACC
AGAACTTAGTTTCGACGGATTCTAGAACTAGTGGATCCCCCATCACAAGTTTGTACAAAAAAGCTGAACG
AGAAACGTAAAATGATATAAATATCAATATATTAAATTAGATTTTGCATAAAAAACAGACTACATAATAC
TGTAAAACACAACATATCCAGTCACTATGGCGGCCGCATTAGGCACCCCAGGCTTTACACTTTATGCTTC
CGGCTCGTATAATGTGTGGATTTTGAGTTAGGATCCGTCGAGATTTTCAGGAGCTAAGGAAGCTAAAATG
GAGAAAAAAATCACTGGATATACCACCGTTGATATATCCCAATGGCATCGTAAAGAACATTTTGAGGCAT
TTCAGTCAGTTGCTCAATGTACCTATAACCAGACCGTTCAGCTGGATATTACGGCCTTTTTAAAGACCGT
AAAGAAAAATAAGCACAAGTTTTATCCGGCCTTTATTCACATTCTTGCCCGCCTGATGAATGCTCATCCG
GAATTCCGTATGGCAATGAAAGACGGTGAGCTGGTGATATGGGATAGTGTTCACCCTTGTTACACCGTTT
TCCATGAGCAAACTGAAACGTTTTCATCGCTCTGGAGTGAATACCACGACGATTTCCGGCAGTTTCTACA
CATATATTCGCAAGATGTGGCGTGTTACGGTGAAAACCTGGCCTATTTCCCTAAAGGGTTTATTGAGAAT
ATGTTTTTCGTCTCAGCCAATCCCTGGGTGAGTTTCACCAGTTTTGATTTAAACGTGGCCAATATGGACA
ACTTCTTCGCCCCCGTTTTCACCATGGGCAAATATTATACGCAAGGCGACAAGGTGCTGATGCCGCTGGC
GATTCAGGTTCATCATGCCGTCTGTGATGGCTTCCATGTCGGCAGAATGCTTAATGAATTACAACAGTAC
TGCGATGAGTGGCAGGGCGGGGCGTAAACGCCGCGTGGATCCGGCTTACTAAAAGCCAGATAACAGTATG
CGTATTTGCGCGCTGATTTTTGCGGTATAAGAATATATACTGATATGTATACCCGAAGTATGTCAAAAAG
AGGTATGCTATGAAGCAGCGTATTACAGTGACAGTTGACAGCGACAGCTATCAGTTGCTCAAGGCATATA
TGATGTCAATATCTCCGGTCTGGTAAGCACAACCATGCAGAATGAAGCCCGTCGTCTGCGTGCCGAACGC
TGGAAAGCGGAAAATCAGGAAGGGATGGCTGAGGTCGCCCGGTTTATTGAAATGAACGGCTCTTTTGCTG
ACGAGAACAGGGGCTGGTGAAATGCAGTTTAAGGTTTACACCTATAAAAGAGAGAGCCGTTATCGTCTGT
TTGTGGATGTACAGAGTGATATTATTGACACGCCCGGGCGACGGATGGTGATCCCCCTGGCCAGTGCACG
TCTGCTGTCAGATAAAGTCTCCCGTGAACTTTACCCGGTGGTGCATATCGGGGATGAAAGCTGGCGCATG
ATGACCACCGATATGGCCAGTGTGCCGGTCTCCGTTATCGGGGAAGAAGTGGCTGATCTCAGCCACCGCG
AAAATGACATCAAAAACGCCATTAACCTGATGTTCTGGGGAATATAAATGTCAGGCTCCCTTATACACAG
CCAGTCTGCAGGTCGACCATAGTGACTGGATATGTTGTGTTTTACAGTATTATGTAGTCTGTTTTTTATG
CAAAATCTAATTTAATATATTGATATTTATATCATTTTACGTTTCTCGTTCAGCTTTCTTGTACAAAGTG
GTGATGGGCTGCAGGAATTCGATATCAAGCTTATCGATAGGTGGACCAGGTGGTGGAATGAAGCGACGAT
GGAAAAAGAATTTCATAGCCGTCTCAGCAGCCAACCGCTTTAAGAAAATCTCATCCTCCGGGGCACTTGA
TTATGGTACCCCAACTACTGCTTCTGAAAATCTATATTTTCAAGGTGAACTAAAAACTGCTGCTTTGGCT
CAACATGCGATTAAGGGTGAAGCTCAAAAACTTAATGACTCTCAAGCTCCAAAAGCTGATGCGCAACAAA
ATAACTTCAACAAAGATCAACAAAGCGCCTTCTATGAAATCTTGAACATGCCTAACTTAAACGAAGCGCA
ACGTAACGGCTTCATTCAAAGTCTTAAAGACGACCCAAGCCAAAGCACTAACGTTTTAGGTGAAGCTAAA
AAATTAAACGAATCTCAAGCACCGAAAGCTGATAACAATTTCAACAAAGAACAACAAAATGCTTTCTATG
AAATCTTGAATATGCCTAACTTAAACGAAGAACAACGCAATGGTTTCATCCAAAGCTTAAAAGATGACCC
AAGCCAAAGTGCTAACCTATTGTCAGAAGCTAAAAAGTTAAATGAATCTCAAGCACCGAAAGCGGATAAC
AAATTCAACAAAGAACAACAAAATGCTTTCTATGAAATCTTACATTTACCTAACTTAAACGAAGAACAAC
GCAATGGTTTCATCCAAAGCCTAAAAGATGACCCAAGCCAAAGCGCTAACCTTTTAGCAGAAGCTAAAAA
GCTAAATGATGCTCAAGCACCAAAAGCTGACAACAAATTCAACAAAGAACAACAAAATGCTTTCTATGAA
ATTTTACATTTACCTAACTTAACTGAAGAACAACGTAACGGCTTCATCCAAAGCCTTAAAGACGATCCTT
CGGTGAGCAAAGAACAGTCACTCGAGTCATGTAATTAGTTATGTCACGCTTACATTCACGCCCTCCCCCC
ACATCCGCTCTAACCGAAAAGGAAGGAGTTAGACAACCTGAAGTCTAGGTCCCTATTTATTTTTTTATAG
TTATGTTAGTATTAAGAACGTTATTTATATTTCAAATTTTTCTTTTTTTTCTGTACAGACGCGTGTACGC
ATGTAACATTATACTGAAAACCTTGCTTGAGAAGGTTTTGGGACGCTCGAAGGCTTTAATTTGCGGCCGG
TACCCAGCTTTTGTTCCCTTTAGTGAGGGTTAATTCCGAGCTTGGCGTAATCATGGTCATAGCTGTTTCC
TGTGTGAAATTGTTATCCGCTCACAATTCCACACAACATAGGAGCCGGAAGCATAAAGTGTAAAGCCTGG
GGTGCCTAATGAGTGAGGTAACTCACATTAATTGCGTTGCGCTCACTGCCCGCTTTCCAGTCGGGAAACC
TGTCGTGCCAGCTGCATTAATGAATCGGCCAACGCGCGGGGAGAGGCGGTTTGCGTATTGGGCGCTCTTC
CGCTTCCTCGCTCACTGACTCGCTGCGCTCGGTCGTTCGGCTGCGGCGAGCGGTATCAGCTCACTCAAAG
GCGGTAATACGGTTATCCACAGAATCAGGGGATAACGCAGGAAAGAACATGTGAGCAAAAGGCCAGCAAA
AGGCCAGGAACCGTAAAAAGGCCGCGTTGCTGGCGTTTTTCCATAGGCTCGGCCCCCCTGACGAGCATCA
CAAAAATCGACGCTCAAGTCAGAGGTGGCGAAACCCGACAGGACTATAAAGATACCAGGCGTTCCCCCCT
GGAAGCTCCCTCGTGCGCTCTCCTGTTCCGACCCTGCCGCTTACCGGATACCTGTCCGCCTTTCTCCCTT
CGGGAAGCGTGGCGCTTTCTCAATGCTCACGCTGTAGGTATCTCAGTTCGGTGTAGGTCGTTCGCTCCAA
GCTGGGCTGTGTGCACGAACCCCCCGTTCAGCCCGACCGCTGCGCCTTATCCGGTAACTATCGTCTTGAG
TCCAACCCGGTAAGACACGACTTATCGCCACTGGCAGCAGCCACTGGTAACAGGATTAGCAGAGCGAGGT
ATGTAGGCGGTGCTACAGAGTTCTTGAAGTGGTGGCCTAACTACGGCTACACTAGAAGGACAGTATTTGG
TATCTGCGCTCTGCTGAAGCCAGTTACCTTCGGAAAAAGAGTTGGTAGCTCTTGATCCGGCAAACAAACC
ACCGCTGGTAGCGGTGGTTTTTTTGTTTGCAAGCAGCAGATTACGCGCAGAAAAAAAGGATCTCAAGAAG
ATCCTTTGATCTTTTCTACGGGGTCTGACGCTCAGTGGAACGAAAACTCACGTTAAGGGATTTTGGTCAT
GAGATTATCAAAAAGGATCTTCACCTAGATCCTTTTAAATTAAAAATGAAGTTTTAAATCAATCTAAAGT
ATATATGAGTAAACTTGGTCTGACAGTTACCAATGCTTAATCAGTGAGGCACCTATCTCAGCGATCTGTC
TATTTCGTTCATCCATAGTTGCCTGACTGCCCGTCGTGTAGATAACTACGATACGGGAGGGCTTACCATC
TGGCCCCAGTGCTGCAATGATACCGCGAGACCCACGCTCACCGGCTCCAGATTTATCAGCAATAAACCAG
CCAGCCGGAAGGGCCGAGCGCAGAAGTGGTCCTGCAACTTTATCCGCCTCCATCCAGTCTATTAATTGTT
GCCGGGAAGCTAGAGTAAGTAGTTCGCCAGTTAATAGTTTGCGCAACGTTGTTGCCATTGCTACAGGCAT
CGTGGTGTCACGCTCGTCGTTTGGTATGGCTTCATTCAGCTCCGGTTCCCAACGATCAAGGCGAGTTACA
TGATCCCCCATGTTGTGAAAAAAAGCGGTTAGCTCCTTCGGTCCTCCGATCGTTGTCAGAAGTAAGTTGG
CCGCAGTGTTATCACTCATGGTTATGGCAGCACTGCATAATTCTCTTACTGTCATGCCATCCGTAAGATG
CTTTTCTGTGACTGGTGAGTACTCAACCAAGTCATTCTGAGAATAGTGTATGCGGCGACCGAGTTGCTCT
TGCCCGGCGTCAATACGGGATAATACCGCGCCACATAGCAGAACTTTAAAAGTGCTCATCATTGGAAAAC
GTTCTTCGGGGCGAAAACTCTCAAGGATCTTACCGCTGTTGAGATCCAGTTCGATGTAACCCACTCGTGC
ACCCAACTGATCTTCAGCATCTTTTACTTTCACCAGCGTTTCTGGGTGAGCAAAAACAGGAAGGCAAAAT
GCCGCAAAAAAGGGAATAAGGGCGACACGGAAATGTTGAATACTCATACTCTTCCTTTTTCAATATTATT
GAAGCATTTATCAGGGTTATTGTCTCATGAGCGGATACATATTTGAATGTATTTAGAAAAATAAACAAAT
AGGGGTTCCGCGCACATTTCCCCGAAAAGTGCCACCTGACGTCTTATTATCATGACATTAACCTATAAAA
ATAGGCGTATCACGAGGCCCTTTCGTC
Features (pLannotate 1.2.2; 32 found; start..end, strand, type, name):
    137..186     +  misc_feature   bom (fragment): basis of mobility region from pBR322
    191..265     -  CDS            MRM1 (fragment): MRM1_YEAST - Also known as PET56 From Saccharomyces cerevisiae (strain ATCC 204508 / S288c) (Baker's yeast).
    315..502     +  promoter       HIS3 promoter: S. cerevisiae HIS3
    503..1162    +  CDS            HIS3: imidazoleglycerol-phosphate dehydratase, required for histidine biosynthesis; S. cerevisiae HIS3; yeast auxotrophic marker
   1119..1412    +  CDS            YO201_YEAST (fragment): Protein uncertain: Swiss-Prot protein existence level 5. From Saccharomyces cerevisiae (strain ATCC 204508 / S288c) (Baker's yeast).
   1369..1422    +  misc_feature   bom (fragment): basis of mobility region from pBR322
   1423..1878    -  rep_origin     f1 ori (sequence partly withheld): f1 bacteriophage origin of replication; arrow indicates direction of (+) strand synthesis
   1886..2043    -  CDS            lacZα (fragment): LacZα fragment of β-galactosidase; lacZ fragment
   2046..2064    +  promoter       T7 promoter: promoter for bacteriophage T7 RNA polymerase
   2089..2733    +  promoter       GAP promoter: S. cerevisiae TDH3; promoter for glyceraldehyde-3-phosphate dehydrogenase
   2739..2759    +  misc_feature   MCS (fragment): pBluescript multiple cloning site
   2763..2887    +  protein_bind   attR1: mutant version of attR; recombination site for the Gateway® LR reaction LR Clonase™
   2912..2942    +  promoter       lac UV5 promoter: E. coli lac promoter with an "up" mutation
   2966..2995    +  promoter       cat promoter (fragment): promoter of the E. coli cat gene encoding chloramphenicol acetyltransferase
   2996..3655    +  CDS            CmR: chloramphenicol acetyltransferase; cat; confers resistance to chloramphenicol
   3837..3995    +  CDS            ccdA (fragment): CCDA_ECO57 - Also known as H, letA. Experimental evidence at protein level: Swiss-Prot protein existence level 1. Antitoxin component of a type II toxin-antitoxin (TA) system which inhibits the post-segregational killing (PSK) of plasmid-free cells, also referred to as a plasmid addiction system. Binds to and blocks the activity of CcdB; will also remove bound CcdB protein from the CcdB-GyrA complex by forming a CcdA-CcdB complex, a process termed rejuvenation. Functions as a transcriptional corepressor for the ccdAB operon, repression also requires CcdB (By similarity). From Escherichia coli
   4000..4302    +  CDS            ccdB: CCDB_ECOLI - Also known as G, letB, letD. Experimental evidence at protein level: Swiss-Prot protein existence level 1. Toxic component of a type II toxin-antitoxin (TA) system, functioning in plasmid maintainence. Responsible for the post- segregational killing (PSK) of plasmid-free cells, also referred to as a plasmid addiction system. Half-life of over 2 hours. Cell killing by CcdB is accompanied by filamentation, defects in chromosome and plasmid segregation, defects in cell division, formation of anucleate cells, decreased DNA synthesis and plasmid loss. Interferes with the activity of DN
   4346..4470    -  protein_bind   attR2: mutant version of attR; recombination site for the Gateway® LR reaction LR Clonase™
   4474..4507    +  misc_feature   MCS (fragment): pBluescript multiple cloning site
   4529..4606    +  CDS            CBP: calmodulin-binding peptide derived from skeletal muscle myosin light chain kinase; binds calmodulin with nanomolar affinity in the presence of calcium
   4727..4876    +  CDS            spa (fragment): SPA_STAAE - Experimental evidence at protein level: Swiss-Prot protein existence level 1. Plays a role in the inhibition of the host innate and adaptive immune responses. Possesses five immunoglobulin-binding domains that capture both the fragment crystallizable region (Fc region) and the Fab region (part of Ig that identifies antigen) of immunoglobulins (By similarity). In turn, Staphylococcus aureus is protected from phagocytic killing via inhibition of Ig Fc region. In addition, the host elicited B-cell response is prevented due to a decrease of antibody-secreting cell proliferation that en
   5012..5392    +  CDS            protein A (fragment): immunoglobulin binding domains of Staphylocuccus aureus protein A
   5405..5652    +  terminator     CYC1 terminator: S. cerevisiae CYC1; transcription terminator for CYC1
   5675..5693    -  promoter       T3 promoter: promoter for bacteriophage T3 RNA polymerase
   5738..5754    -  protein_bind   lac operator: The lac repressor binds to the lac operator to inhibit transcription in E. coli. This inhibition can be relieved by adding lactose or isopropyl-β-D-thiogalactopyranoside (IPTG). lac repressor encoded by lacI
   5762..5792    -  promoter       lac promoter: promoter for the E. coli lac operon
   5807..5828    -  protein_bind   CAP binding site: CAP binding activates transcription in the presence of cAMP. E. coli catabolite activator protein
   5841..5933    -  CDS            lacI (fragment): lac repressor; lacI; The lac repressor binds to the lac operator to inhibit transcription in E. coli. This inhibition can be relieved by adding lactose or isopropyl-β-D-thiogalactopyranoside (IPTG).
   6116..6704    -  rep_origin     ori: high-copy-number ColE1/pMB1/pBR322/pUC origin of replication
   6875..7735    -  CDS            AmpR: β-lactamase; bla; confers resistance to ampicillin, carbenicillin, and related antibiotics
   7736..7840    -  promoter       AmpR promoter: bla
   7925..35      +  CDS            rop (fragment) (across the origin): Rop protein, which maintains plasmids at low copy number; rop
