[The description below was written by a language model from this plasmid's Addgene catalogue record and pLannotate feature annotations shown in this document.]
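Description:
pAG303GPD-ccdB-TAP is an empty Gateway destination vector for protein expression in Saccharomyces cerevisiae, built on the pRS303 backbone. It is an integrating plasmid: the feature table shows no yeast replication origin or centromere, so stable maintenance in yeast depends on insertion into the genome, with the HIS3 gene under its own promoter serving as the auxotrophic marker. In E. coli it replicates from a high-copy ColE1/pUC-type origin and carries ampicillin resistance on the backbone. An f1 origin and remnants of the pBluescript-derived lacZα/MCS region, with flanking T7 and T3 promoters, are also present.

The expression unit is driven by the strong constitutive GPD (TDH3/GAP) promoter and ends at the CYC1 terminator. Between them lies the Gateway cassette, in which attR1 and attR2 flank a chloramphenicol resistance gene and the ccdB toxin gene. In an LR recombination with an entry clone, this cassette is replaced by the gene of interest. Loss of ccdB then provides counterselection against unrecombined vector in ordinary E. coli strains, whereas the empty vector itself must be kept in a ccdB-tolerant strain. Downstream of attR2 is a tandem affinity purification (TAP) tag, annotated as a calmodulin-binding peptide followed by immunoglobulin-binding domains of Staphylococcus aureus protein A, so an inserted open reading frame lacking a stop codon is expressed with a C-terminal TAP fusion.

The vector belongs to a suite of yeast Gateway plasmids designed for high-throughput genetic analysis. It suits constitutive expression of tagged proteins from an integrated copy for affinity purification or detection. The depositor notes that the full sequence is a reference only and may not match the physical plasmid exactly.
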