Addgene plasmid #14254: pAG303GPD-ccdB-TAP
Purpose: (Empty Backbone)
Depositing lab: Susan Lindquist. Depositing organization: Whitehead Institute for Biomedical Research. Publication: A suite of Gateway cloning vectors for high-throughput genetic analysis in Saccharomyces cerevisiae. Alberti S, Gitler AD, Lindquist S. Yeast. 2007 Oct . 24(10):913-9. 10.1002/yea.1502 PubMed 17583893.
Backbone
  Vector backbone: pRS303
  Vector type: Yeast Expression ; Gateway Destination
  Selectable markers: HIS3
Growth in bacteria
  Bacterial resistance: Chloramphenicol and Ampicillin, 25 & 100 μg/mL
  Growth temperature: 37°C
  Growth strain: ccdB Survival
  Growth instructions: DB3.1, ccdB Survival
  Copy number: Unknown
Gene/Insert
  Gene/Insert name: None
  Tag / fusion protein: TAP (C terminal on backbone)
  Cloning method: Gateway Cloning
  Sequencing primers: 5′ GPDPro_F
Terms and licenses: Academic/Nonprofit Terms; Industry Terms: Not Available to Industry
Depositor comments: Type of plasmid: integrating. This plasmid contains the Gateway technology from Invitrogen; Invitrogen requires purchasing of Gateway Clonase for carrying out the Gateway recombinational cloning reaction http://www.invitrogen.com Please note that the full plasmid sequence is provided as a reference only, and may not match the exact sequence of the plasmid.
How to cite: pAG303GPD-ccdB-TAP was a gift from Susan Lindquist (Addgene plasmid # 14254 ; http://n2t.net/addgene:14254 ; RRID:Addgene_14254)
