>Addgene plasmid #14254 | pAG303GPD-ccdB-TAP | addgene partial sequence | sequence record 20719 | 14254 with pRS_marker
TTTAGAGCTTGGTGAGCGCTAGGAGTCACTGCCAGGTATCGTTTGAACACGGCATTAGTCAGGGAAGTCA
TAACACAGTCCTTTCCCGCAATTTTCTTTTTCTATTACTCTTGGCCTCCTCTAGTACACTCTATATTTTT
TTATGCCTCGGTAATGATTTTCATTTTTTTTTTTCCACCTAGCGGATGACTCTTTTTTTTTCTTAGCGAT
TGGCATTATCACATAATGAATTATACATTATATAAAGTAATGTGATTTCTTCGAAGAATATACTAAAAAA
TGAGCAGGCAAGATAAACGAAGGCAAAGATGACAGAGCAGAAAGCCCTAGTAAAGCGTATTACAAATGAA
ACCAAGATTCAGATTGCGATCTCTTTAAAGGGTGGTCCCCTAGCGATAGAGCACTCGATCTTCCCAGAAA
AAGAGGCAGAAGCAGTAGCAGAACAGGCCACACAATCGCAAGTGATTAACGTCCACACAGGTATAGGGTT
TCTGGACCATATGATACATGCTCTGGCCAAGCATTCCGGCTGGTCGCTAATCGTTGAGTGCATTGGTGAC
TTACACATAGACGACCATCACACCACTGAAGACTGCGGGATTGCTCTCGGTCAAGCTTTTAAAGAGGCCC
TAGGGGCCGTGC
