>Addgene plasmid #14254 | pAG303GPD-ccdB-TAP | addgene partial sequence | sequence record 20720 | 14254 with GW5
TAAAGTGTAAAGCCTGGGGGTGCCTAATGCGGCCGCCATAGTGACTGGATATGTTGTGTTTTACAGTATT
ATGTAGTCTGTTTTTTATGCAAAATCTAATTTAATATATTGATATTTATATCATTTTACGTTTCTCGTTC
AGCTTTTTTGTACAAACTTGTGATGGGGGATCCACTAGTTCTAGAATCCGTCGAAACTAAGTTCTGGTGT
TTTAAAACTAAAAAAAAGACTAACTATAAAAGTAGAATTTAAGAAGTTTAAGAAATAGATTTACAGAATT
ACAATCAATACCTACCGTCTTTATATACTTATTAGTCAAGTAGGGGAATAATTTCAGGGAACTGGTTTCA
ACCTTTTTTTTCAGCTTTTTCCAAATCAGAGAGAGCAGAAGGTAATAGAAGGTGTAAGAAAATGAGATAG
ATACATGCGTGGGTCAATTGCCTTGTGTCATCATTTACTCCAGGCAGGTTGCATCACTCCATTGAGGTTG
TGCCCGTTTTTTGCCTGTTTGTGCCCCTGTTCTCTGTAGTTGCGCTAAGAGAATGGACCTATGAACTGAT
GGTTGGTGAAGAAAACAATATTTTGGTGCTGGGATTCTTTTTTTTTCTGGATGCCAGCTTAAAA
