>Addgene plasmid #14254 | pAG303GPD-ccdB-TAP | addgene partial sequence | sequence record 20721 | 14254 with GW3
CGGGGAAGAAGTGGCTGATCTCAGCCACCGCGAAAATGACATCAAAAACGCCATTAACCTGATGTTCTGG
GGAATATAAATGTCAGGCTCCCTTATACACAGCCAGTCTGCAGGTCGACCATAGTGACTGGATATGTTGT
GTTTTACAGTATTATGTAGTCTGTTTTTTATGCAAAATCTAATTTAATATATTGATATTTATATCATTTT
ACGTTTCTCGTTCAGCTTTCTTGTACAAAGTGGTGATGGGCTGCAGGAATTCGATATCAAGCTTATCGAT
AGGTGGACCAGGTGGTGGAATGAAGCGACGATGGAAAAAGAATTTCATAGCCGTCTCAGCAGCCAACCGC
TTTAAGAAAATCTCATCCTCCGGGGCACTTGATTATGGTACCCCAACTACTGCTTCTGAAAATCTATATT
TTCAAGGTGAACTAAAAACTGCTGCTTTGGCTCAACATGCGATTAAGGGTGAAGCTCAAAAACTTAATGA
CTCTCAAGCTCCAAAAGCTGATGCGCAACAAAATAACTTCAACAAAGATCAACAAAGCGCCTTCTATGAA
ATCTTGAACATGCCTAACTTAAACGAAGCGCAACGTAACGGCTTCATTCAAAGTCTTAAAGACGACCCAA
GCCAAAGCACTAACGTTTT
